Addgene plasmid #40442: LRRK2_1867_2161_V1922D_L2005R_V2048S
Depositing lab: Michael J Fox Foundation MJFF. Depositing organization: Michael J Fox Foundation.
Backbone
  Vector backbone: pEMB017
  Backbone manufacturer: Emerald
  Vector type: Baculovirus
Growth in bacteria
  Bacterial resistance: Ampicillin, 100 μg/mL
  Growth temperature: 37°C
  Growth strain: Top10
  Copy number: High Copy
Gene/Insert
  Gene/Insert name: LRRK2
  Species: H. sapiens (human)
  Mutation: aa1867_2161; V1922D, L2005R, V2048S
  Entrez Gene: LRRK2 (a.k.a. AURA17, DARDARIN, PARK8, RIPK7, ROCO2)
  Promoter: polH
  Tag / fusion protein: HisTev (N terminal on insert); GST-Tev (N terminal on insert)
  Cloning method: Restriction Enzyme; 5′ cloning site BamHI (destroyed during cloning); 3′ cloning site HindIII (destroyed during cloning)
  Sequencing primers: 5′ DSP2466For:GAATTTCGTCGACAGATC; 3′ DSP2466Rev:AATAACCCGGATCAGCTT
Terms and licenses: Academic/Nonprofit Terms; Industry Terms
How to cite: LRRK2_1867_2161_V1922D_L2005R_V2048S was a gift from Michael J Fox Foundation MJFF (Addgene plasmid # 40442 ; http://n2t.net/addgene:40442 ; RRID:Addgene_40442)
