[The description below was written by a language model from this plasmid's Addgene catalogue record and pLannotate feature annotations shown in this document.]
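Description:
LRRK2_1867_2161_V1922D_L2005R_V2048S is a baculovirus transfer plasmid built on the pEMB017 backbone (Emerald) for producing a fragment of human LRRK2 in insect cells. It is maintained in E. coli through a high-copy ColE1/pUC-type origin and an ampicillin resistance gene (β-lactamase with its own promoter). An f1 phage origin and a remnant of lacZα are also present. The expression region is flanked on one side by the baculoviral lef2 and ORF603 sequences and on the other by the ORF1629 recombination region. These serve as homology arms that allow the cassette to be transferred into the polyhedrin locus of an AcMNPV-type viral genome by recombination in insect cells.

The payload is driven by the very late polyhedrin (polH) promoter and encodes residues 1867–2161 of LRRK2, the Parkinson's disease-associated serine/threonine kinase, carrying three substitutions: V1922D, L2005R and V2048S. The record does not state the purpose of these changes. The catalogue lists N-terminal His-TEV and GST-TEV tags. The annotation confirms a Schistosoma japonicum GST coding sequence upstream of the LRRK2 fragment. The only histidine tag it detects is a short His stretch downstream of the insert, so the exact position and reading context of the His tag are not settled by the annotation. The TEV sites listed in the catalogue would allow the affinity tags to be cleaved off after purification.

A divergent cassette places E. coli β-glucuronidase (GUS) under the late p6.9 promoter, providing a reporter for identifying recombinant virus. The construct appears suited to recombinant expression and affinity purification of this LRRK2 fragment, although the record does not specify a downstream application.
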