Features (pLannotate 1.2.2; 15 found; start..end, strand, type, name):
    329..453     +  CDS            lef2: baculovirus late expression factor 2
    491..1096    +  CDS            ORF603: baculovirus ORF603 protein
   1167..2972    -  CDS            GUS: β-glucuronidase; uidA (or gusA) from E. coli
   2987..3302    -  promoter       p6.9 promoter: Autographa californica p6.9; baculovirus late basic protein promoter
   3317..3408    +  promoter       polyhedrin promoter: polh from Autographa californica; promoter for the baculovirus polyhedrin gene
   3469..4122    +  CDS            GST26_SCHJA: Experimental evidence at protein level: Swiss-Prot protein existence level 1. GST isoenzymes appear to play a central role in the parasite detoxification system. Other functions are also suspected including a role in increasing the solubility of haematin in the parasite gut. From Schistosoma japonicum (Blood fluke).
   4222..5106    +  CDS            LRRK2 (fragment): LRRK2_HUMAN - Also known as PARK8. Experimental evidence at protein level: Swiss-Prot protein existence level 1. Serine/threonine-protein kinase which phosphorylates a broad range of proteins involved in multiple processes such as neuronal plasticity, autophagy, and vesicle trafficking (PubMed:20949042, PubMed:22012985, PubMed:26824392, PubMed:29125462, PubMed:28720718, PubMed:29127255, PubMed:30398148, PubMed:29212815, PubMed:30635421, PubMed:21850687, PubMed:23395371, PubMed:17114044, PubMed:24687852, PubMed:26014385, PubMed:25201882). Is a key regulator of RAB GTPases by regulating the GTP/
   5135..5152    +  CDS            9xHis (fragment): 9xHis affinity tag
   5189..6546    +  misc_recomb    baculovirus recombination region (ORF1629): contains part of ORF1629
   6544..6621    -  CDS            P61 (fragment): P78_NPVAC - Experimental evidence at protein level: Swiss-Prot protein existence level 1. Plays a role in the transport of the nucleocapsids from the cytoplasm toward the host nucleus together with the host actin- polymerizing Arp2/3 complex. From Autographa californica nuclear polyhedrosis virus (AcMNPV).
   6809..7397    -  rep_origin     ori: high-copy-number ColE1/pMB1/pBR322/pUC origin of replication
   7568..8428    -  CDS            AmpR: β-lactamase; bla; confers resistance to ampicillin, carbenicillin, and related antibiotics
   8429..8533    -  promoter       AmpR promoter: bla
   8560..9015    +  rep_origin     f1 ori (sequence partly withheld): f1 bacteriophage origin of replication; arrow indicates direction of (+) strand synthesis
   9020..1       -  CDS            lacZα (fragment) (across the origin): LacZα fragment of β-galactosidase; lacZ fragment
>Addgene plasmid #40442 | LRRK2_1867_2161_V1922D_L2005R_V2048S | depositor full sequence | sequence record 52119 | LRRK2_1867_2161_V1922D_L2005R_V2048S sequence 9085 bps
GGAACGGCTCCGCCCACTATTAATGAAATTAAAAATTCCAATTTTAAAAAACGCAGCAAGAGAAACATTT
GTATGAAAGAATGCGTAGAAGGAAAGAAAAATGTCGTCGACATGCTGAACAACAAGATTAATATGCCTCC
GTGTATAAAAAAAATATTGAACGATTTGAAAGAAAACAATGTACCGCGCGGCGGTATGTACAGGAAGAGG
TTTATACTAAACTGTTACATTGCAAACGTGGTTTCGTGTGCCAAGTGTGAAAACCGATGTTTAATCAAGG
CTCTGACGCATTTCTACAACCACGACTCCAAGTGTGTGGGTGAAGTCATGCATCTTTTAATCAAATCCCA
AGATGTGTATAAACCACCAAACTGCCAAAAAATGAAAACTGTCGACAAGCTCTGTCCGTTTGCTGGCAAC
TGCAAGGGTCTCAATCCTATTTGTAATTATTGAATAATAAAACAATTATAAATGCTAAATTTGTTTTTTA
TTAACGATACAAACCAAACGCAACAAGAACATTTGTAGTATTATCTATAATTGAAAACGCGTAGTTATAA
TCGCTGAGGTAATATTTAAAATCATTTTCAAATGATTCACAGTTAATTTGCGACAATATAATTTTATTTT
CACATAAACTAGACGCCTTGTCGTCTTCTTCTTCGTATTCCTTCTCTTTTTCATTTTTCTCTTCATAAAA
ATTAACATAGTTATTATCGTATCCATATATGTATCTATCGTATAGAGTAAATTTTTTGTTGTCATAAATA
TATATGTCTTTTTTAATGGGGTGTATAGTACCGCTGCGCATAGTTTTTCTGTAATTTACAACAGTGCTAT
TTTCTGGTAGTTCTTCGGAGTGTGTTGCTTTAATTATTAAATTTATATAATCAATGAATTTGGGATCGTC
GGTTTTGTACAATATGTTGCCGGCATAGTACGCAGCTTCTTCTAGTTCAATTACACCATTTTTTAGCAGC
ACCGGATTAACATAACTTTCCAAAATGTTGTACGAACCGTTAAACAAAAACAGTTCACCTCCCTTTTCTA
TACTATTGTCTGCGAGCAGTTGTTTGTTGTTAAAAATAACAGCCATTGTAATGAGACGCACAAACTAATA
TCACAAACTGGAAATGTCTATCAATATATAGTTGCTGATCAGATCCTCATTGTTTGCCTCCCTGCTGCGG
TTTTTCACCGAAGTTCATGCCAGTCCAGCGTTTTTGCAGCAGAAAAGCCGCCGACTTCGGTTTGCGGTCG
CGAGTGAAGATCCCTTTCTTGTTACCGCCAACGCGCAATATGCCTTGCGAGGTCGCAAAATCGGCGAAAT
TCCATACCTGTTCACCGACGACGGCGCTGACGCGATCAAAGACGCGGTGATACATATCCAGCCATGCACA
CTGATACTCTTCACTCCACATGTCGGTGTACATTGAGTGCAGCCCGGCTAACGTATCCACGCCGTATTCG
GTGATGATAATCGGCTGATGCAGTTTCTCCTGCCAGGCCAGAAGTTCTTTTTCCAGTACCTTCTCTGCCG
TTTCCAAATCGCCGCTTTGGACATACCATCCGTAATAACGGTTCAGGCACAGCACATCAAAGAGATCGCT
GATGGTATCGGTGTGAGCGTCGCAGAACATTACATTGACGCAGGTGATCGGACGCGTCGGGTCGAGTTTA
CGCGTTGCTTCCGCCAGTGGCGCGAAATATTCCCGTGCACCTTGCGGACGGGTATCCGGTTCGTTGGCAA
TACTCCACATCACCACGCTTGGGTGGTTTTTGTCACGCGCTATCAGCTCTTTAATCGCCTGTAAGTGCGC
TTGCTGAGTTTCCCCGTTGACTGCCTCTTCGCTGTACAGTTCTTTCGGCTTGTTGCCCGCTTCGAAACCA
ATGCCTAAAGAGAGCGAAAAGCCGACAGCAGCAGTTTCATCAATCACCACGATGCCATGTTCATCTGCCC
AGTCGAGCATCTCTTCAGCGTAAGGGTAATGCGAGGTACGGTAGGAGTTGGCCCCAATCCAGTCCATTAA
TGCGTGGTCGTGCACCATCAGCACGTTATCGAATCCTTTGCCACGTAAGTCCGCATCTTCATGACGACCA
AAGCCAGTAAAGTAGAACGGTTTGTGGTTAATCAGGAACTGTTGGCCCTTCACTGCCACTGACCGGATGC
CGACGCGAAGCGGGTAGATATCACACTCTGTCTGGCTTTTGGCTGTGACGCACAGTTCATAGAGATAACC
TTCACCCGGTTGCCAGAGGTGCGGATTCACCACTTGCAAAGTCCCGCTAGTGCCTTGTCCAGTTGCAACC
ACCTGTTGATCCGCATCACGCAGTTCAACGCTGACATCACCATTGGCCACCACCTGCCAGTCAACAGACG
CGTGGTTACAGTCTTGCGCGACATGCGTCACCACGGTGATATCGTCCACCCAGGTGTTCGGCGTGGTGTA
GAGCATTACGCTGCGATGGATTCCGGCATAGTTAAAGAAATCATGGAAGTAAGACTGCTTTTTCTTGCCG
TTTTCGTCGGTAATCACCATTCCCGGCGGGATAGTCTGCCAGTTCAGTTCGTTGTTCACACAAACGGTGA
TACGTACACTTTTCCCGGCAATAACATACGGCGTGACATCGGCTTCAAATGGCGTATAGCCGCCCTGATG
CTCCATCACTTCCTGATTATTGACCCACACTTTGCCGTAATGAGTGACCGCATCGAAACGCAGCACGATA
CGCTGGCCTGCCCAACCTTTCGGTATAAAGACTTCGCGCTGATACCAGACGTTGCCCGCATAATTACGAA
TATCTGCATCGGCGAACTGATCGTTAAAACTGCCTGGCACAGCAATTGCCCGGCTTTCTTGTAACGCGCT
TTCCCACCAACGCTGATCAATTCCACAGTTTTCGCGATCCAGACTGAATGCCCACAGGCCGTCGAGTTTT
TTGATTTCACGGGTTGGGGTTTCTACAGGACGGACCATATTTATAGGTGTAATTTATGTAGCTGTAATTT
TTACCTTATTAATATTTTTTACGCTTTGCATTCGACGACTGAACTCCCAAATATATGTTTAACTCGTCTT
GGTCGTTTGAATTTTTGTTGCTGTGTTTCCTAATATTTTCCATCACCTTAAATATGTTATTGTAATCCTC
AATGTTGAACTTGCAATTGGACACGGCATAGTTTTCCATAGTCGTGTAAAACATGGTATTGGCTGCATTG
TAATACATCCGACTGAGCGGGTACGGATCTATGTGTTTGAGCAGCCTGTTCAAAAACTCTGCATCGTCGC
AAAACGGAATTTCGTCGACAGATCTGATCATGGAGATAATTAAAATGATAACCATCTCGCAAATAAATAA
GTATTTTACTGTTTTCGTAACAGTTTTGTAATAAAAAAACCTATAAATATAGGATCTATGCACCACCATC
ACCACCATCACCACGAGAACCTTTATTTCCAAGGATCAATGGCACCGATCCTGGGGTATTGGAAGATCAA
GGGCCTAGTGCAGCCCACTCGTCTGCTCCTGGAGTACCTAGAAGAGAAGTATGAGGAGCACCTTTATGAG
CGGGACGAGGGTGACAAGTGGCGCAATAAGAAATTCGAGCTAGGCTTGGAATTCCCCAATCTGCCTTATT
ACATCGATGGCGACGTTAAGTTGACTCAGTCCATGGCCATCATCCGCTACATCGCCGACAAGCACAATAT
GCTAGGCGGGTGCCCGAAGGAGCGAGCTGAGATCTCTATGTTGGAAGGGGCCGTGCTGGATATCCGCTAC
GGCGTGAGCCGCATTGCATACTCAAAGGATTTCGAGACCCTCAAGGTTGACTTCCTGTCAAAGCTGCCTG
AAATGCTAAAGATGTTCGAAGACCGTCTCTGTCATAAGACCTACCTGAACGGGGACCACGTGACACACCC
GGACTTTATGTTGTATGACGCTCTGGACGTCGTGCTTTATATGGACCCTATGTGCCTGGACGCTTTTCCC
AAACTAGTGTGTTTCAAGAAACGTATCGAAGCTATCCCTCAGATTGATAAGTACCTGAAGTCCTCAAAGT
ACATCGCCTGGCCCCTTCAAGGTTGGCAAGCCACATTTGGCGGTGGCGACCATCCTCCCAAGTCAGACCT
AGTGCCTAGGCACAACCAGACCAGCCTATATAAGAAAGCCGGGTCAGCTGCCGCTGTGCTGGAGGAGAAC
CTGTATTTCCAGGGCGGATCCAACATCATGCTCAACAACGATGAGCTCGAATTTGAACAAGCTCCAGAAT
TCCTGCTCGGCGACGGCTCTTTCGGCTCCGTATACCGTGCTGCTTATGAAGGCGAAGAAGTCGCCGTAAA
GATCTTCAACAAGCACACCTCGCTCCGTCTGCTCCGTCAGGAACTGGACGTTCTGTGTCATCTGCACCAT
CCGAGCCTCATCTCCCTGCTGGCCGCTGGCATCCGTCCTCGTATGCTGGTGATGGAGCTGGCATCCAAGG
GCTCTCTCGACCGCCTGCTGCAGCAGGACAAGGCTTCTCTGACCCGTACTCTGCAGCATCGTATCGCTCT
GCATGTAGCTGACGGCCTGCGTTATCTTCATTCTGCAATGATCATTTATCGCGACCTGAAACCTCATAAT
GTACTGCTGTTTACTCGTTACCCGAACGCTGCCATCATCGCTAAGATTGCAGACTATGGTATTGCGCAGT
ACTGCTGCCGCATGGGCATTAAAACAAGCGAAGGTACGCCGGGTTTCCGTGCTCCAGAAGTGGCTCGTGG
CAACTCCATTTACAACCAGCAAGCTGACGTTTACTCGTTCGGTCTGCTCCTGTACGATATCCTGACTACC
GGCGGCCGTATCGTAGAAGGTCTGAAGTTCCCTAACGAATTCGACGAACTGGAAATCCAGGGCAAGCTGC
CAGACCCGGTTAAAGAATACGGTTGCGCTCCGTGGCCGATGGTAGAGAAGCTCATCAAACAGTGCCTTAA
AGAAAACCCTCAGGAACGTCCAACCTCTGCTCAAGTGTTCGACATCCTTAACAGCGCTGAACTCGTCTGT
CTGACTCGCCGTATTCTCCTGCCTAAGAATGTTATCGTGGAATGTATGGTTGCTACTCACCATAACTGAT
GATAAGCTTTAGTAAGCACTCGAGCACCACCACCACCACCACTAACCTAGGTAGCTGAGCGCATGCAAGC
TGATCCGGGTTATTAGTACATTTATTAAGCGCTAGATTCTGTGCGTTGTTGATTTACAGACAATTGTTGT
ACGTATTTTAATAATTCATTAAATTTATAATCTTTAGGGTGGTATGTTAGAGCGAAAATCAAATGATTTT
CAGCGTCTTTATATCTGAATTTAAATATTAAATCCTCAATAGATTTGTAAAATAGGTTTCGATTAGTTTC
AAACAAGGGTTGTTTTTCCGAACCGATGGCTGGACTATCTAATGGATTTTCGCTCAACGCCACAAAACTT
GCCAAATCTTGTAGCAGCAATCTAGCTTTGTCGATATTCGTTTGTGTTTTGTTTTGTAATAAAGGTTCGA
CGTCGTTCAAAATATTATGCGCTTTTGTATTTCTTTCATCACTGTCGTTAGTGTACAATTGACTCGACGT
AAACACGTTAAATAGAGCTTGGACATATTTAACATCGGGCGTGTTAGCTTTATTAGGCCGATTATCGTCG
TCGTCCCAACCCTCGTCGTTAGAAGTTGCTTCCGAAGACGATTTTGCCATAGCCACACGACGCCTATTAA
TTGTGTCGGCTAACACGTCCGCGATCAAATTTGTAGTTGAGCTTTTTGGAATTATTTCTGATTGCGGGCG
TTTTTGGGCGGGTTTCAATCTAACTGTGCCCGATTTTAATTCAGACAACACGTTAGAAAGCGATGGTGCA
GGCGGTGGTAACATTTCAGACGGCAAATCTACTAATGGCGGCGGTGGTGGAGCTGATGATAAATCTACCA
TCGGTGGAGGCGCAGGCGGGGCTGGCGGCGGAGGCGGAGGCGGAGGTGGTGGCGGTGATGCAGACGGCGG
TTTAGGCTCAAATGTCTCTTTAGGCAACACAGTCGGCACCTCAACTATTGTACTGGTTTCGGGCGCCGTT
TTTGGTTTGACCGGTCTGAGACGAGTGCGATTTTTTTCGTTTCTAATAGCTTCCAACAATTGTTGTCTGT
CGTCTAAAGGTGCAGCGGGTTGAGGTTCCGTCGGCATTGGTGGAGCGGGCGGCAATTCAGACATCGATGG
TGGTGGTGGTGGTGGAGGCGCTGGAATGTTAGGCACGGGAGAAGGTGGTGGCGGCGGTGCCGCCGGTATA
ATTTGTTCTGGTTTAGTTTGTTCGCGCACGATTGTGGGCACCGGCGCAGGCGCCGCTGGCTGCACAACGG
AAGGTCGTCTGCTTCGAGGCAGCGCTTGGGGTGGTGGCAATTCAATATTATAATTGGAATACAAATCGTA
AAAATCTGCTATAAGCATTGTAATTTCGCTATCGTTTACCGTGCCGATATTTAACAACCGCTCAATGTAA
GCAATTGTATTGTAAAGAGATTGTCTCAAGCTCGGATCGATCCCGCACGCCGATAACAAGCCTTTTCATT
TTTACTACAGCATTGTAGTGGCGAGACACTTCGCTGTCGTCGAGGTTTAAACGCTTCCTCGCTCACTGAC
TCGCTGCGCTCGGTCGTTCGGCTGCGGCGAGCGGTATCAGCTCACTCAAAGGCGGTAATACGGTTATCCA
CAGAATCAGGGGATAACGCAGGAAAGAACATGTGAGCAAAAGGCCAGCAAAAGGCCAGGAACCGTAAAAA
GGCCGCGTTGCTGGCGTTTTTCCATAGGCTCCGCCCCCCTGACGAGCATCACAAAAATCGACGCTCAAGT
CAGAGGTGGCGAAACCCGACAGGACTATAAAGATACCAGGCGTTTCCCCCTGGAAGCTCCCTCGTGCGCT
CTCCTGTTCCGACCCTGCCGCTTACCGGATACCTGTCCGCCTTTCTCCCTTCGGGAAGCGTGGCGCTTTC
TCATAGCTCACGCTGTAGGTATCTCAGTTCGGTGTAGGTCGTTCGCTCCAAGCTGGGCTGTGTGCACGAA
CCCCCCGTTCAGCCCGACCGCTGCGCCTTATCCGGTAACTATCGTCTTGAGTCCAACCCGGTAAGACACG
ACTTATCGCCACTGGCAGCAGCCACTGGTAACAGGATTAGCAGAGCGAGGTATGTAGGCGGTGCTACAGA
GTTCTTGAAGTGGTGGCCTAACTACGGCTACACTAGAAGGACAGTATTTGGTATCTGCGCTCTGCTGAAG
CCAGTTACCTTCGGAAAAAGAGTTGGTAGCTCTTGATCCGGCAAACAAACCACCGCTGGTAGCGGTGGTT
TTTTTGTTTGCAAGCAGCAGATTACGCGCAGAAAAAAAGGATCTCAAGAAGATCCTTTGATCTTTTCTAC
GGGGTCTGACGCTCAGTGGAACGAAAACTCACGTTAAGGGATTTTGGTCATGAGATTATCAAAAAGGATC
TTCACCTAGATCCTTTTAAATTAAAAATGAAGTTTTAAATCAATCTAAAGTATATATGAGTAAACTTGGT
CTGACAGTTACCAATGCTTAATCAGTGAGGCACCTATCTCAGCGATCTGTCTATTTCGTTCATCCATAGT
TGCCTGACTCCCCGTCGTGTAGATAACTACGATACGGGAGGGCTTACCATCTGGCCCCAGTGCTGCAATG
ATACCGCGAGACCCACGCTCACCGGCTCCAGATTTATCAGCAATAAACCAGCCAGCCGGAAGGGCCGAGC
GCAGAAGTGGTCCTGCAACTTTATCCGCCTCCATCCAGTCTATTAATTGTTGCCGGGAAGCTAGAGTAAG
TAGTTCGCCAGTTAATAGTTTGCGCAACGTTGTTGCCATTGCTACAGGCATCGTGGTGTCACGCTCGTCG
TTTGGTATGGCTTCATTCAGCTCCGGTTCCCAACGATCAAGGCGAGTTACATGATCCCCCATGTTGTGCA
AAAAAGCGGTTAGCTCCTTCGGTCCTCCGATCGTTGTCAGAAGTAAGTTGGCCGCAGTGTTATCACTCAT
GGTTATGGCAGCACTGCATAATTCTCTTACTGTCATGCCATCCGTAAGATGCTTTTCTGTGACTGGTGAG
TACTCAACCAAGTCATTCTGAGAATAGTGTATGCGGCGACCGAGTTGCTCTTGCCCGGCGTCAATACGGG
ATAATACCGCGCCACATAGCAGAACTTTAAAAGTGCTCATCATTGGAAAACGTTCTTCGGGGCGAAAACT
CTCAAGGATCTTACCGCTGTTGAGATCCAGTTCGATGTAACCCACTCGTGCACCCAACTGATCTTCAGCA
TCTTTTACTTTCACCAGCGTTTCTGGGTGAGCAAAAACAGGAAGGCAAAATGCCGCAAAAAAGGGAATAA
GGGCGACACGGAAATGTTGAATACTCATACTCTTCCTTTTTCAATATTATTGAAGCATTTATCAGGGTTA
TTGTCTCATGAGCGGATACATATTTGAATGTATTTAGAAAAATAAACAAATAGGGGTTCCGCGCACATTT
CCCCGAAAAGTGCCACCTG
[124 nt withheld, positions 8560-8683]
C
[91 nt withheld, positions 8685-8775]
A
[49 nt withheld, positions 8777-8825]
CCTTTGACGTTGGAGTCCACGTTCTTT
[37 nt withheld, positions 8853-8889]
ACCCTATCTCGGTCTATTCTTTTGATTTATAAGGGATTTTGCCGATTTCGGCCTATTGGTTAAAAAATGA
GCTGATTTAACAAAAATTTAACGCGAATTTTAACAAAATATTAACGTTTACAATTTCCCATTCGCCATTC
AGGCTGCGCAACTGTTGGGAAGGGCGATCGGTGCGGGCCTCTTCGCTATTACGCCA
