>Addgene plasmid #40442 | LRRK2_1867_2161_V1922D_L2005R_V2048S | addgene partial sequence | sequence record 53266 | DSP2466Rev 5'-AATAACCCGGATCAGCTT-3'
GTGGTGGTGGTGGTGGTGCTCGAGTGCTTACTAAAGCTTATCATCAGTTATGGTGAGTAGCAACCATACA
TTCCACGATAACATTCTTAGGCAGGAGAATACGGCGAGTCAGACAGACGAGTTCAGCGCTGTTAAGGATG
TCGAACACTTGAGCAGAGGTTGGACGTTCCTGAGGGTTTTCTTTAAGGCACTGTTTGATGAGCTTCTCTA
CCATCGGCCACGGAGCGCAACCGTATTCTTTAACCGGGTCTGGCAGCTTGCCCTGGATTTCCAGTTCGTC
GAATTCGTTAGGGAACTTCAGACCTTCTACGATACGGCCGCCGGTAGTCAGGATATCGTACAGGAGCAGA
CCGAACGAGTAAACGTCAGCTTGCTGGTTGTAAATGGAGTTGCCACGAGCCACTTCTGGAGCACGGAAAC
CCGGCGTACCTTCGCTTGTTTTAATGCCCATGCGGCAGCAGTACTGCGCAATACCATAGTCTGCAATCTT
AGCGATGATGGCAGCGTTCGGGTAACGAGTAAACAGCAGTACATTATGAGGTTTCAGGTCGCGATAAATG
ATCATTGCAGAATGAAGATAACGCAGGCCGTCAGCTACATGCAGAGCGATACGATGCTGCAGAGTACGGG
TCAGAGAAGCCTTGTCCTGCTGCAGCAGGCGGTCGAGAGAGCCCTTGGATGCCAGCTCCATCACCAGCAT
ACGAGGACGGATGCCAGCGGCCAGCAGGGAGATGAGGCTCGGATGGTGCAGATGACACAGAACGTCCAGT
TCCTGACGGAGCAGACGGAGCGAGGTGTGCTTGTTGAAGATCTTTACGGCGACTTCTTCGCCTTCATAAG
CAGCACGGTATACGGAGCCGAAAGAGCCGTCGC
