>Addgene plasmid #40442 | LRRK2_1867_2161_V1922D_L2005R_V2048S | addgene partial sequence | sequence record 53268 | DSP2466For 5'-GAATTTCGTCGACAGATC-3'
AATAAATAAGTATTTTACTGTTTTCGTAACAGTTTTGTAATAAAAAAACCTATAAATATAGGATCTATGC
ACCACCATCACCACCATCACCACGAGAACCTTTATTTCCAAGGATCAATGGCACCGATCCTGGGGTATTG
GAAGATCAAGGGCCTAGTGCAGCCCACTCGTCTGCTCCTGGAGTACCTAGAAGAGAAGTATGAGGAGCAC
CTTTATGAGCGGGACGAGGGTGACAAGTGGCGCAATAAGAAATTCGAGCTAGGCTTGGAATTCCCCAATC
TGCCTTATTACATCGATGGCGACGTTAAGTTGACTCAGTCCATGGCCATCATCCGCTACATCGCCGACAA
GCACAATATGCTAGGCGGGTGCCCGAAGGAGCGAGCTGAGATCTCTATGTTGGAAGGGGCCGTGCTGGAT
ATCCGCTACGGCGTGAGCCGCATTGCATACTCAAAGGATTTCGAGACCCTCAAGGTTGACTTCCTGTCAA
AGCTGCCTGAAATGCTAAAGATGTTCGAAGACCGTCTCTGTCATAAGACCTACCTGAACGGGGACCACGT
GACACACCCGGACTTTATGTTGTATGACGCTCTGGACGTCGTGCTTTATATGGACCCTATGTGCCTGGAC
GCTTTTCCCAAACTAGTGTGTTTCAAGAAACGTATCGAAGCTATCCCTCAGATTGATAAGTACCTGAAGT
CCTCAAAGTACATCGCCTGGCCCCTTCAAGGTTGGCAAGCCACATTTGGCGGTGGCGACCATCCTCCCAA
GTCAGACCTAGTGCCTAGGCACAACCAGACCAGCCTATATAAGAAAGCCGGGTCAGCTGCCGCTGTGCTG
GAGGAGAACCTGT
